>Addgene plasmid #62112 | pMuLE ENTR U6 L1-L4 | depositor full sequence | sequence record 101401 | Full Sequence
GATCTCGGCGTTGTGCATGTCGGGCGACTGCTCCATGATCTTGCGCCGCTCGATCTGCGACCACACCATA
AAGGCGTTCATGGGCCGCTTGATGTGGCCACTGGGCGTCTTGCACCAGCTGGGGTCGTCCGCCTTGCCGC
CCGTCGACGCGGTGGAGCCAGGCGTCGGGGAGGACGCGATGCCCAGCTCCAGGCCGGCGCCCGAGTCCGA
GCTCTTTTTTGAATTCGCACCCAACTTTTCTATACAAAGTTGGCATTATAAGAAAGCATTGCTTATCAAT
TTGTTGCAACGAACAGGTCACTATCAGTCAAAATAAAATCATTATTTGCCATCCAGCTGCAGGGCGGCCG
CGATATCCCCTATAGTGAGTCGTATTACATGGTCATAGCTGTTTCCTGGCAGCTCTGGCCCGTGTCTCAA
AATCTCTGATGTTACATTGCACAAGATAAAAATATATCATCATGAACAATAAAACTGTCTGCTTACATAA
ACAGTAATACAAGGGGTGTTATGAGCCATATTCAACGGGAAACGTCGAGGCCGCGATTAAATTCCAACAT
GGATGCTGATTTATATGGGTATAAATGGGCTCGCGATAATGTCGGGCAATCAGGTGCGACAATCTATCGC
TTGTATGGGAAGCCCGATGCGCCAGAGTTGTTTCTGAAACATGGCAAAGGTAGCGTTGCCAATGATGTTA
CAGATGAGATGGTCAGACTAAACTGGCTGACGGAATTTATGCCTCTTCCGACCATCAAGCATTTTATCCG
TACTCCTGATGATGCATGGTTACTCACCACTGCGATCCCCGGAAAAACAGCATTCCAGGTATTAGAAGAA
TATCCTGATTCAGGTGAAAATATTGTTGATGCGCTGGCAGTGTTCCTGCGCCGGTTGCATTCGATTCCTG
TTTGTAATTGTCCTTTTAACAGCGATCGCGTATTTCGTCTCGCTCAGGCGCAATCACGAATGAATAACGG
TTTGGTTGATGCGAGTGATTTTGATGACGAGCGTAATGGCTGGCCTGTTGAACAAGTCTGGAAAGAAATG
CATAAACTTTTGCCATTCTCACCGGATTCAGTCGTCACTCATGGTGATTTCTCACTTGATAACCTTATTT
TTGACGAGGGGAAATTAATAGGTTGTATTGATGTTGGACGAGTCGGAATCGCAGACCGATACCAGGATCT
TGCCATCCTATGGAACTGCCTCGGTGAGTTTTCTCCTTCATTACAGAAACGGCTTTTTCAAAAATATGGT
ATTGATAATCCTGATATGAATAAATTGCAGTTTCATTTGATGCTCGATGAGTTTTTCTAATCAGAATTGG
TTAATTGGTTGTAACACTGGCAGAGCATTACGCTGACTTGACGGGACGGCGCAAGCTCATGACCAAAATC
CCTTAACGTGAGTTACGCGTCGTTCCACTGAGCGTCAGACCCCGTAGAAAAGATCAAAGGATCTTCTTGA
GATCCTTTTTTTCTGCGCGTAATCTGCTGCTTGCAAACAAAAAAACCACCGCTACCAGCGGTGGTTTGTT
TGCCGGATCAAGAGCTACCAACTCTTTTTCCGAAGGTAACTGGCTTCAGCAGAGCGCAGATACCAAATAC
TGTTCTTCTAGTGTAGCCGTAGTTAGGCCACCACTTCAAGAACTCTGTAGCACCGCCTACATACCTCGCT
CTGCTAATCCTGTTACCAGTGGCTGCTGCCAGTGGCGATAAGTCGTGTCTTACCGGGTTGGACTCAAGAC
GATAGTTACCGGATAAGGCGCAGCGGTCGGGCTGAACGGGGGGTTCGTGCACACAGCCCAGCTTGGAGCG
AACGACCTACACCGAACTGAGATACCTACAGCGTGAGCTATGAGAAAGCGCCACGCTTCCCGAAGGGAGA
AAGGCGGACAGGTATCCGGTAAGCGGCAGGGTCGGAACAGGAGAGCGCACGAGGGAGCTTCCAGGGGGAA
ACGCCTGGTATCTTTATAGTCCTGTCGGGTTTCGCCACCTCTGACTTGAGCGTCGATTTTTGTGATGCTC
GTCAGGGGGGCGGAGCCTATGGAAAAACGCCAGCAACGCGGCCTTTTTACGGTTCCTGGCCTTTTGCTGG
CCTTTTGCTCACATGTTCTTTCCTGCGTTATCCCCTGATTCTGTGGATAACCGTATTACCGCCTTTGAGT
GAGCTGATACCGCTCGCCGCAGCCGAACGACCGAGCGCAGCGAGTCAGTGAGCGAGGAAGCGGAAGAGCG
CCCAATACGCAAACCGCCTCTCCCCGCGCGTTGGCCGATTCATTAATGCAGCTGGCACGACAGGTTTCCC
GACTGGAAAGCGGGCAGTGAGCGCAACGCAATTAATACGCGTACCGCTAGCCAGGAAGAGTTTGTAGAAA
CGCAAAAAGGCCATCCGTCAGGATGGCCTTCTGCTTAGTTTGATGCCTGGCAGTTTATGGCGGGCGTCCT
GCCCGCCACCCTCCGGGCCGTTGCTTCACAACGTTCAAATCCGCTCCCGGCGGATTTGTCCTACTCAGGA
GAGCGTTCACCGACAAACAACAGATAAAACGAAAGGCCCAGTCTTCCGACTGAGCCTTTCGTTTTATTTG
ATGCCTGGCAGTTCCCTACTCTCGCGTTAACGCTAGCATGGATGTTTTCCCAGTCACGACGTTGTAAAAC
GACGGCCAGTCTTAAGCTCGGGCCCCAAATAATGATTTTATTTTGACTGATAGTGACCTGTTCGTTGCAA
CAAATTGATGAGCAATGCTTTTTTATAATGCCAACTTTGTACAAAAAAGCAGGCTCTATCGATCCGAGAC
TAGCCTCGAGCGGCCGCCCCCTTCACCGAGGGCCTATTTCCCATGATTCCTTCATATTTGCATATACGAT
ACAAGGCTGTTAGAGAGATAATTGGAATTAATTTGACTGTAAACACAAAGATATTAGTACAAAATACGTG
ACGTAGAAAGTAATAATTTCTTGGGTAGTTTGCAGTTTTAAAATTATGTTTTAAAATGGACTATCATATG
CTTACCGTAACTTGAAAGTATTTCGATTTCTTGGCTTTATATATCTTGTGGAAAGGACGAAACA
Features (pLannotate 1.2.2; 11 found; start..end, strand, type, name):
    232..327     -  protein_bind   attL4: mutant version of attL; recombination site for the Gateway® LR reaction LR Clonase™
    359..377     -  promoter       T7 promoter: promoter for bacteriophage T7 RNA polymerase
    511..1320    +  CDS            KanR: aminoglycoside phosphotransferase; aph(3')-Ia; confers resistance to kanamycin in bacteria or G418 (Geneticin®) in eukaryotes
   1467..2055    +  rep_origin     ori: high-copy-number ColE1/pMB1/pBR322/pUC origin of replication
   2238..2330    +  CDS            lacI (fragment): lac repressor; lacI; The lac repressor binds to the lac operator to inhibit transcription in E. coli. This inhibition can be relieved by adding lactose or isopropyl-β-D-thiogalactopyranoside (IPTG).
   2385..2412    -  terminator     rrnB T2 terminator: transcription terminator T2 from the E. coli rrnB gene
   2544..2587    +  terminator     rrnB T1 terminator: Escherichia coli rrnB; transcription terminator T1 from the E. coli rrnB gene
   2634..2670    -  CDS            lacZα (fragment): LacZα fragment of β-galactosidase; lacZ fragment
   2686..2785    +  protein_bind   attL1: mutant version of attL; recombination site for the Gateway® LR reaction LR Clonase™
   2828..3068    +  promoter       U6 promoter: RNA polymerase III promoter for human U6 snRNA
   3051..213     -  CDS            Sox4 (fragment) (across the origin): SOX4_MOUSE - Also known as Sox-4. Experimental evidence at protein level: Swiss-Prot protein existence level 1. Transcriptional activator that binds with high affinity to the T-cell enhancer motif 5'-AACAAAG-3' motif (PubMed:8404853). Required for IL17A-producing Vgamma2-positive gamma-delta T-cell maturation and development, via binding to regulator loci of RORC to modulate expression (PubMed:23562159). From Mus musculus (Mouse).
