[The description below was written by a language model from this plasmid's Addgene catalogue record and pLannotate feature annotations shown in this document.]
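Description:
pMuLE ENTR U6 L1-L4 is a small (about 3.1 kb) Gateway entry plasmid from the MuLE (Multiple Lentiviral Expression) modular vector system, catalogued as an empty backbone for mammalian RNAi work. It is not itself a lentiviral vector and carries no viral elements. It is a bacterial shuttle that donates a cassette to a lentiviral destination vector by recombination. In E. coli it is maintained at high copy from a ColE1/pUC-type origin and selected with kanamycin through an aminoglycoside phosphotransferase gene. The rrnB T1 and T2 terminators upstream of the cloning region are typical of pENTR-style backbones and insulate the cassette from read-through transcription. The short lacI and lacZα fragments and the T7 promoter appear to be backbone remnants rather than functional parts of the design, although the record does not name the parental backbone.

The functional module lies between the attL1 and attL4 recombination sites and consists of a human U6 promoter, an RNA polymerase III promoter commonly used to drive short hairpin RNA transcripts. No insert is recorded, so users are expected to clone their own shRNA sequence downstream of U6. The automated annotation also flags a short match to mouse Sox4, on the opposite strand, in the region between the U6 promoter and attL4. Because the catalogue lists no gene or insert, the nature of this segment is unclear; it may be a stuffer or a spurious similarity hit. The L1-L4 site pairing assigns this entry clone a defined position in a MultiSite Gateway LR reaction, so the U6-shRNA unit can be assembled in a fixed order with other MuLE entry modules into one lentiviral vector for combinatorial genetic manipulation of mammalian cells.
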