Addgene plasmid #62112: pMuLE ENTR U6 L1-L4
Purpose: (Empty Backbone) MuLE (Multiple Lentiviral Expression) Entry vector containing a U6 promoter for shRNA expression. Compatible with MultiSite Gateway cloning
Depositing lab: Ian Frew. Depositing organization: University of Zurich. Publication: A versatile modular vector system for rapid combinatorial mammalian genetics. Albers J, Danzer C, Rechsteiner M, Lehmann H, Brandt LP, Hejhal T, Catalano A, Busenhart P, Goncalves AF, Brandt S, Bode PK, Bode-Lesniewska B, Wild PJ, Frew IJ. J Clin Invest. 2015 Mar 9. pii: 79743. doi: 10.1172/JCI79743. PubMed 25751063.
Backbone
  Vector backbone: N/A
  Vector type: Mammalian Expression, RNAi ; MuLE Gateway Entry Vector
Growth in bacteria
  Bacterial resistance: Kanamycin, 50 μg/mL
  Growth temperature: 37°C
  Growth strain: DH5alpha
  Copy number: High Copy
Gene/Insert
  Gene/Insert name: None
Terms and licenses: Academic/Nonprofit Terms; Industry Terms: Not Available to Industry
How to cite: pMuLE ENTR U6 L1-L4 was a gift from Ian Frew (Addgene plasmid # 62112 ; http://n2t.net/addgene:62112 ; RRID:Addgene_62112)
