>Addgene plasmid #62112 | pMuLE ENTR U6 L1-L4 | addgene partial sequence | sequence record 103702 | M13-F20 5'-TGTAAAACGACGGCCAGT-3'
GACTGATAGTGACCTGTTCGTTGCAACAAATTGATGAGCAATGCTTTTTTATAATGCCAACTTTGTACAA
AAAAGCAGGCTCTATCGATCCGAGACTAGCCTCGAGCGGCCGCCCCCTTCACCGAGGGCCTATTTCCCAT
GATTCCTTCATATTTGCATATACGATACAAGGCTGTTAGAGAGATAATTGGAATTAATTTGACTGTAAAC
ACAAAGATATTAGTACAAAATACGTGACGTAGAAAGTAATAATTTCTTGGGTAGTTTGCAGTTTTAAAAT
TATGTTTTAAAATGGACTATCATATGCTTACCGTAACTTGAAAGTATTTCGATTTCTTGGCTTTATATAT
CTTGTGGAAAGGACGAAACAGATCTCGGCGTTGTGCATGTCGGGCGACTGCTCCATGATCTTGCGCCGCT
CGATCTGCGACCACACCATAAAGGCGTTCATGGGCCGCTTGATGTGGCCACTG
