>Addgene plasmid #62112 | pMuLE ENTR U6 L1-L4 | addgene partial sequence | sequence record 106107 | M13-Rev 5'-CAGGAAACAGCTATGACC-3'
CGCGGCCGCCCTGCAGCTGGATGGCAAATAATGATTTTATTTTGACTGATAGTGACCTGTTCGTTGCAAC
AAATTGATAAGCAATGCTTTCTTATAATGCCAACTTTGTATAGAAAAGTTGGGTGCGAATTCAAAAAAGA
GCTCGGACTCGGGCGCCGGCCTGGAGCTGGGCATCGCGTCCTCCCCGACGCCTGGCTCCACCGCGTCGAC
GGGCGGCAAGGCGGACGACCCCAGCTGGTGCAAGACGCCCAGTGGCCACATCAAGCGGCCCATGAACGCC
TTTATGGTGTGGTCGCAGATCGAGCGGCGCAAGATCATGGAGCAGTCGCCCGACATGCACAACGCCGAGA
TCTGTTTCGTCCTTTCCACAAGATATATAAAGCCAAGAAATCGAAATACTTTCAAGTTACGGTAAGCATA
TGATAGTCCATTTTAAAACATAATTTTAAAACTGCAAACTACCCAAGAAATTATTACTTTCTACGTCACG
TATTTTGTACTAATATCTTTGTGTTTACAGTCAAATTAATTCCAATTATCTCTCTAACAGCCTTGTATCG
TATATGCAAATATGAAGGAATCATGGGAAATAGGCCCTCGGTGAAGGGGGCGGCCGCTCGAGGCTAGTCT
CGGATCGATAGAGCCTGC
